>Addgene plasmid #183026 | pB6-Hipp11-td-sfGFP-cre reporter-3pA stop-FNF-DTA | addgene full sequence | sequence record 360495 | Addgene NGS Result
GGAAGCAAAAAGCCTCTCCACCCAGGCCTGGAATGTTTCCACCCAATGTCGAGCAGTGTGGTTTTGCAAG
AGGAAGCAAAAAGCCTCTCCACCCAGGCCTGGAATGTTTCCACCCAATGTCGAGCAAACCCCGCCCAGCG
TCTTGTCATTGGCGAATTCTACCGGGTAGGGGAGGCGCTTTTCCCAAGGCAGTCTGGAGCATGCGCTTTA
GCAGCCCCGCTGGGCACTTGGCGCTACACAAGTGGCCTCTGGCCTCGCACACATTCCACATCCACCGGTA
GGCGCCAACCGGCTCCGTTCTTTGGTGGCCCCTTCGCGCCACCTTCTACTCCTCCCCTAGTCAGGAAGTT
CCCCCCCGCCCCGCAGCTCGCGTCGTGCAGGACGTGACAAATGGAAGTAGCACGTCTCACTAGTCTCGTG
CAGATGGACAGCACCGCTGAGCAATGGAAGCGGGTAGGCCTTTGGGGCAGCGGCCAATAGCAGCTTTGCT
CCTTCGCTTTCTGGGCTCAGAGGCTGGGAAGGGGTGGGTCCGGGGGCGGGCTCAGGGGCGGGCTCAGGGG
CGGGGCGGGCGCCCGAAGGTCCTCCGGAGGCCCGGCATTCTGCACGCTTCAAAAGCGCACGTCTGCCGCG
CTGTTCTCCTCTTCCTCATCTCCGGGCCTTTCGACCTGCAGGTCCTCGCCATGGATCCTGATGATGTTGT
TGATTCTTCTAAATCTTTTGTGATGGAAAACTTTTCTTCGTACCACGGGACTAAACCTGGTTATGTAGAT
TCCATTCAAAAAGGTATACAAAAGCCAAAATCTGGTACACAAGGAAATTATGACGATGATTGGAAAGGGT
TTTATAGTACCGACAATAAATACGACGCTGCGGGATACTCTGTAGATAATGAAAACCCGCTCTCTGGAAA
AGCTGGAGGCGTGGTCAAAGTGACGTATCCAGGACTGACGAAGGTTCTCGCACTAAAAGTGGATAATGCC
GAAACTATTAAGAAAGAGTTAGGTTTAAGTCTCACTGAACCGTTGATGGAGCAAGTCGGAACGGAAGAGT
TTATCAAAAGGTTCGGTGATGGTGCTTCGCGTGTAGTGCTCAGCCTTCCCTTCGCTGAGGGGAGTTCTAG
CGTTGAATATATTAATAACTGGGAACAGGCGAAAGCGTTAAGCGTAGAACTTGAGATTAATTTTGAAACC
CGTGGAAAACGTGGCCAAGATGCGATGTATGAGTATATGGCTCAAGCCTGTGCAGGAAATCGTGTCAGGC
GATCTCTTTGTGAAGGAACCTTACTTCTGTGGTGTGACATAATTGGACAAACTACCTACAGAGATTTAAA
GCTCTAAGGTAAATATAAAATTTTTAAGTGTATAATGTGTTAAACTACTGATTCTAATTGTTTGTGTATT
TTAGATTCCAACCTATGGAACTGATGAATGGGAGCAGTGGTGGAATGCAGATCCTAGAGCTCGCTGATCA
GCCTCGACTGTGCCTTCTAGTTGCCAGCCATCTGTTGTTTGCCCCTCCCCCGTGCCTTCCTTGACCCTGG
AAGGTGCCACTCCCACTGTCCTTTCCTAATAAAATGAGGAAATTGCATCGCATTGTCTGAGTAGGTGTCA
TTCTATTCTGGGGGGTGGGGTGGGGCAGGACAGCAAGGGGGAGGATTGGGAAGACAATAGCAGGCATGCT
GGGGATGCGGTGGGCTCTATGGCTTCTGAGGCGGAAAGAACCAGCTGGGGCTCGAGGGGGGGCCCGGTAC
CCAGCTTTTGTTCCCTTTAGTGAGGGTTAATTGCGCGCACGTTTGCCCGGGAGATGGGGGAGGCTAACTG
AAACACGGAAGGAGACAATACCGGAAGGAACCCGCGCTATGACGGCAATAAAAAGACAGAATAAAACGCA
CGGGTGTTGGGTCGTTTGTTCATAAACGCGGGGTTCGGTCCCAGGGCTGGCACTCTGTCGATACCCCACC
GAGACCCCATTGGGGCCAATACGCCCGCGTTTCTTCCTTTTCCCCACCCCACCCCCCAAGTTCGGGTGAA
GGCCCAGGGCTCGCAGCCAACGTCGGGGCGGCAGGCCCTGCCATAGCCACTGGCCCCGTGGGTTAGGGAC
GGGGTCCCCCATGGGGAATGGTTTATGGTTCGTGGGGGTTATTATTTTGGGCGTTGCGTGGGGTCAGGTC
CACGACCCAAGCTTGGCTGCAGGTCGAGCTCGCGAAAGCTTGGCACTGGCCGTCGTTTTACAACGTCGTG
ACTGGGAAAACCCTGGCGTTACCCAACTTAATCGCCTTGCAGCACATCCCCCTTTCGCCAGCTGGCGTAA
TAGCGAAGAGGCCCGCACCGATCGCCCTTCCCAACAGTTGCGCAGCCTGAATGGCGAATGGCGCCTGATG
CGGTATTTTCTCCTTACGCATCTGTGCGGTATTTCACACCGCATATGGTGCACTCTCAGTACAATCTGCT
CTGATGCCGCATAGTTAAGCCAGCCCCGACACCCGCCAACACCCGCTGACGCGCCCTGACGGGCTTGTCT
GCTCCCGGCATCCGCTTACAGACAAGCTGTGACCGTCTCCGGGAGCTGCATGTGTCAGAGGTTTTCACCG
TCATCACCGAAACGCGCGAGACGAAAGGGCCTCGTGATACGCCTATTTTTATAGGTTAATGTCATGATAA
TAATGGTTTCTTAGACGTCAGGTGGCACTTTTCGGGGAAATGTGCGCGGAACCCCTATTTGTTTATTTTT
CTAAATACATTCAAATATGTATCCGCTCATGAGACAATAACCCTGATAAATGCTTCAATAATATTGAAAA
AGGAAGAGTATGAGTATTCAACATTTCCGTGTCGCCCTTATTCCCTTTTTTGCGGCATTTTGCCTTCCTG
TTTTTGCTCACCCAGAAACGCTGGTGAAAGTAAAAGATGCTGAAGATCAGTTGGGTGCACGAGTGGGTTA
CATCGAACTGGATCTCAACAGCGGTAAGATCCTTGAGAGTTTTCGCCCCGAAGAACGTTTTCCAATGATG
AGCACTTTTAAAGTTCTGCTATGTGGCGCGGTATTATCCCGTGTTGACGCCGGGCAAGAGCAACTCGGTC
GCCGCATACACTATTCTCAGAATGACTTGGTTGAGTACTCACCAGTCACAGAAAAGCATCTTACGGATGG
CATGACAGTAAGAGAATTATGCAGTGCTGCCATAACCATGAGTGATAACACTGCGGCCAACTTACTTCTG
ACAACGATCGGAGGACCGAAGGAGCTAACCGCTTTTTTGCACAACATGGGGGATCATGTAACTCGCCTTG
ATCGTTGGGAACCGGAGCTGAATGAAGCCATACCAAACGACGAGCGTGACACCACGATGCCTGCAGCAAT
GGCAACAACGTTGCGCAAACTATTAACTGGCGAACTACTTACTCTAGCTTCCCGGCAACAATTAATAGAC
TGGATGGAGGCGGATAAAGTTGCAGGACCACTTCTGCGCTCGGCCCTTCCGGCTGGCTGGTTTATTGCTG
ATAAATCTGGAGCCGGTGAGCGTGGGTCTCGCGGTATCATTGCAGCACTGGGGCCAGATGGTAAGCCCTC
CCGTATCGTAGTTATCTACACGACGGGGAGTCAGGCAACTATGGATGAACGAAATAGACAGATCGCTGAG
ATAGGTGCCTCACTGATTAAGCATTGGTAACTGTCAGACCAAGTTTACTCATATATACTTTAGATTGATT
TAAAACTTCATTTTTAATTTAAAAGGATCTAGGTGAAGATCCTTTTTGATAATCTCATGACCAAAATCCC
TTAACGTGAGTTTTCGTTCCACTGAGCGTCAGACCCCTTAATAAGATGATCTTCTTGAGATCGTTTTGGT
CTGCGCGTAATCTCTTGCTCTGAAAACGAAAAAACCGCCTTGCAGGGCGGTTTTTCGAAGGTTCTCTGAG
CTACCAACTCTTTGAACCGAGGTAACTGGCTTGGAGGAGCGCAGTCACCAAAACTTGTCCTTTCAGTTTA
GCCTTAACCGGCGCATGACTTCAAGACTAACTCCTCTAAATCAATTACCAGTGGCTGCTGCCAGTGGTGC
TTTTGCATGTCTTTCCGGGTTGGACTCAAGACGATAGTTACCGGATAAGGCGCAGCGGTCGGACTGAACG
GGGGGTTCGTGCATACAGTCCAGCTTGGAGCGAACTGCCTACCCGGAACTGAGTGTCAGGCGTGGAATGA
GACAAACGCGGCCATAACAGCGGAATGACACCGGTAAACCGAAAGGCAGGAACAGGAGAGCGCACGAGGG
AGCCGCCAGGGGGAAACGCCTGGTATCTTTATAGTCCTGTCGGGTTTCGCCACCACTGATTTGAGCGTCA
GATTTCGTGATGCTTGTCAGGGGGGCGGAGCCTATGGAAAAACGGCTTTGCCGCGGCCCTCTCACTTCCC
TGTTAAGTATCTTCCTGGCATCTTCCAGGAAATCTCCGCCCCGTTCGTAAGCCATTTCCGCTCGCCGCAG
TCGAACGACCGAGCGTAGCGAGTCAGTGAGCGAGGAAGCGGAATATATCCTGTATCACATATTCTGCTGA
CGCACCGGTGCAGCCTTTTTTCTCCTGCCACATGAAGCACTTCACTGACACCCTCATCAGTGCCAACATA
GTAAGCCAGTATACACTCCGCTAGCAACCTGGCTTATCGAAATTAATACGACTCACTATAGGGAGACCGG
CAGATCCTAACTATAACGGTCCTAAGGTAGCGAAATCGATGCGACGCTAGCGGCCGCGTTTGCTTTTGTT
TCGTGTTGGTCACCACGGCCGAGTTTCCTCGGGACCCCGGGCAGCTGCTTTACATCCCAAAGACCTATCT
GCTCGGCCGGCCTCGGAACGCGAGCCTGCCCGGAAGATCCCCGGGTACCGAGCTCGAATTCATCGTCACC
ATCACCTCGAATCAACAAGTTTGTACAAAAAAGCAGGCTTTAAAGGAACCAATTCAGTCGAGCAAATAGA
ATTTAAGGCCAGCCTGGGGCCTTGTGAGGGCCTACTGTGACCCTCCAAAAAATAAAACAAGATTAGCTGT
TGTGGGAAAGTAGAAGGACAAATGTGAGGCAGGAGATGAGAGAGGAATGACTGGTCACATGATGGGAGTC
CAGTGAACATGCTGGCAGGTCTGTAAATTGTTCTCTTATGGGTTTATTTGTGATGATACATCTAGCTTTA
CCAGTGGGTTGGGATTTTTGTTTTTGTTTTTAACTGATACAGACTTATCCAATCAAAACTGATAGACAAG
GGGACTAGAATAGTTCTGTGCTTCAGGACTCCATATGAAACCCTGCACTAAATATCCCAAAGGCTCTTGC
TTTAGAGAAACTCCAGAAGGAATTTTGTTCATGAGTTAGGCCCTGTCTCATCCTTTATAAAATTCATTAT
AAAATTATATAATTTCATTATAAAATAAACAAGAACAAAGGATCCTTAATGGTAAGTTCTAGTAAGGTGT
ACGATAATTGAGTTTTCATGTATGTAATTTTAAAAGAAAAATACAAGGAACAAGTGGAATCATAGGTTCT
GAGGTCTCTGAAACATCTCTTCCCCATTACTAAGGTATATTTCCAGCCATGCTCTTCCCTCTTCTTAGCC
CTATTTCAGGGTTGAGAAACATGAGAACACACACAGGCCCATTTTACAGGGTGGCAAAGATGGATTGAAG
TTCTTGGGACAATGACTACTTGCCCCTTTGTGTTCTCTTGTAGTAGCTATAGGTCAGAACATTAGAATTA
CCTCTGCCCAAGTAAACAAAATGGGAACTCTTTACCCTGTTGAAGATGGCTTCACCTGGTAAAGCTAGGC
TTAAGAGCGAGTGCTGCATAGCCCAGTGGTCAAGTGCTCCAAAGCATATGTAAGACCCTAGGCTTAATTC
CCAGTGTCCTGAAAAGATAAAGCACTGGCTTAGTGTTAGGCAAAGGCACTTGAGTGTGCTGATCTCTGCC
TCTTCTCTGCAGCTTTCTCCTTCCTTCACCCCTACCTCAGTGATCCGGAAGATGTATGAAAGCAGAGAGA
AAACCAAGGAGGAAATGGCACCTGGAATGGTGGTTCCTGGTGATGGTAAAGAGGATACTCAGAAGACCAG
CGAAGGTACTGCTGCTTACCTGTGTCAGAACATAGGCATGAGTGACTGCAGTGTCAGGGAGATGGGTTAG
TGAGCTCAAACTTGCTCACTTGACATTGTGGCCAGCCGGGGTAACGATGTGCTTTAGCTTATGATTCTTA
CCATCTTTCAAGTTGAATAACAAACTCATTTAGCATATTGATATAGCTCAATTCTTTTTTTAACGTATTT
GTGTATTTGCCTGTGGTATGTCTGCATCATGTGTATCCAGTGCCCAAGGAGGCCAGAAGAGGGCATCAGA
ACCTCTAGAATTGTGAGCCACATGTGGGTGCTGGGAAGAGGTCCTCTTCAAGAGTATCCAGGTAGATAGG
GGGATAGATGCAGGGTTGTTGTTGTTTCTGTTACAGGTTGTTTGTTTTATTTGCAACAGGATCTTACTGT
GTAGCTGTGGCTAACCTCAAACTCACAGAGATCTACTGGTCTCTGCCTCCCAAGTCTTAGGATTAAAGGT
GCCTCAACTACATGCCTGGCAACTTGTGCTTTTTGTTTTGTAACACTATGTCAGAGGTTTTTGAGTTATT
CCTTTATGCACCGGGAATGCAGCTCAATTGTACTAAGTAGTAGAATACTTGCCAGCATGTACAAGACCAT
GGGTTCATGTTCACTCCCCAAGAAAGGAAATGACAACATCAAAAATAATTATTTCAGCAAAGAATTTGAA
GACCTTGGCATCTATGGACTGGAGAGATAGATCAGGGCACTGTTTGCTCTTCCAGAGGACCTGGGTTCAA
TTGCCAGCACCCACATGATAGCTCACCTTTTGTGACTTCAGCCCTAGGTGACCTAGCACCCTCCCCTGGC
CTCTGTGAGCACTGAACTCGACAGGCACACAGACATACATACAGGCAAAACACCATCCATATACATCATA
ATATAAGAAAATAAGGTTATAAATAAAATGTGGGCATCTATTCCTAGCTCAAGGCCTAACTACTCTATGA
CCATAACTCAACTCCGGGGCTTATGGAGAGTACCAGCTGTGCATCTGTCTACATTTAAAGCAAATAGATG
ACTTTCCATGAAAGCATCTAACATGGTTAAGAGGAAAAAAGAGCCGGCATGGTGGCACACGCCTTTAATC
CCAGCACTTGGGAAGCATAGGCAGGTGGATTTCTGAGTTCGAGGCCAGCCTGGTCTACAAAGTGAGTTCC
AGGACAGCCAGGGCTATACAGAGAAACCATGTCTTGAAAAACCAAAAAAAAAAAAAAGGAAAAAAGAATT
GTCAGAATTTTTAAAAGTAAGATTTGCTGGGTTGTTGGGAATTGAAATAAATTGATAAAGGATATCAAAA
TGTCCTGTAAATGAATCCTTACAGAGAACCTGCTGTCATCCAATCCCATACCCAATACTGATCAAGACTC
TTCTACGACAAATCCTAAGCTTTCAACATTACAGCGGTCTTCATGTTCCACCCCACTCTCCCAGACCAGC
CGTTATACCAAAGAACAAGATTATCGACCTAAAACAGCAGGAAGGAAAACACCTACCTTGGCATCCCCAG
TCCCAGGAACACCTTTTCTCCGCCCTACCCACCAAGTTCCCCTTGTCCCTCATGTTCCTATTGTTCGACC
TGCACACCAGCTTCACCCAGGATTAGTCCAAAGGTTGATAGCCCAAGGGGTACATCCACAGCATCTTCCA
AGTTTGCTCCAAGCTGGTGAGTTTCTGACTGGGTGTGGGCATTGGTTATTGGTCGTAGTATAAAAATTGC
TGCCACTAATTAAATGTTACATTATACTAAGTATTCCAAAAAGATCTTACTAGATTTAAATTCTTCTACC
TAAGTAGTGAGTCCAATCCAGTCTCACTTCCTTAGCTCACAAAAAGATTAGGAAACCTGCCAGACAGTGG
TAATACACGCCTTTAATCCCTGCACTCAGGAAGCAGAGGCAGGTGGATCTCTTTGAGTTCAAGGATAGCC
AGGGTACACTAAGGAACCCTGGCTGTGGCGTTCATTTACAATTGTGTCTGTGTATGCATATTCATGTACC
CTGGTACATGTATGGTGGCAAGTGTTCACCACATCCACCTCCTTGTAAGTATCCAAATCAACAAAAGTAG
TAAACTTTGACATTTTTAGGAACATCTACAACTCATGAGTTTCTTCTTTCTCCCCATCAGGTGTGCTTCC
TCCTGGGATAGACATGGCTCCTTTACAGGGGCTATCTGGCCCACTCCTGGGTCAACCCTTGTACCCTTTG
GTCTCTGCTGCTAGTCACCCTCTCCTAAACCCTCGTCCTGGGACCCCTCTGCATTTGGCGGTGATGCAGC
AGCAGCTACAGCGCTCAGGTAAGGTTTAGAAATAGGCCAGGTTAGCTGATCACACTGGAAAGTTCTGAGA
TTTCCAGGAGCAATAGTTATCACTGCCCCTTTGTTTCTTAGGTGTCACTAGAAAAACAGGTGAAGTGAAC
TGACCTGTGCAGTCTCAGGGATTATTACTACTGCAAGGACAGTCGGAGCCAGCCATGCTCTAGCTCTGTT
TTTCACTTCTTATAAGCCTGAGAATTTTTGCTGAGATGTGAACATGTCAGCCTTGGTGGGCTTTCTTACG
TTGCATTTTCTTACGTTGCATTTTGCACTTTAGGAAGCCTTTGGTTAAATCCTCTGGTAGACTTCCCATC
CCCCAAAGTAACAAACCATTCAAGCAAAGTAGGTCAGAAAATATTGTCAATACTGAGAACAGGACTTGGG
AGTGAGTATCCAAGGGTGGTCTTAGTAGACTTGTGGGGTTCTGTGGGTGAGGTGTAGAGTAGAGCTACTT
TGCTGCACTGACACTCTTCTCTCCATAGTTCTGCATCCTCCAGGCTCTAGTTCCCAGGCAGCAGCTATCA
GCGTTCAGACTCCTCAGAATGTACCCAGCCGGTCGGGCATGCCCCACATGCACTCCCAGCTGGAGCATCG
TACCAGCCAAAGGAGCAGCTCCCCTGTGGGCCTTGCCAAATGGTTTGGCTCAGATGTGCTACAGCAGCCT
CTGCCCTCCATGCCCACCAAAGTCATCAGTGTAGATGAACTGGAATATAGACAGTGAAGAGGGCAGGCTG
GCTCACCCATACCTGGACCTGTGGTGACACCCTGGTCATGACTCTCATTCCCTCTTTGTAATGGGCTTTT
ACATTGGAGCACACTATGTGAAGATGTTTAGGGGATCCACATACCTACCATGATCTACATTATGACAGAA
GGCTGTTAAATCGAATGAACCTACATGGTTCAAATACAAGGGATACAAGATTGTCAGTCCTGGAAGTCTT
TCTTTTATAAAATATGTGAATGAAGTGTTGGTGTCTTCTAGAGGTGACACCTAAGGGTTCTGAAAAAATA
AAATGTATAGACCCTTATGTACAGACCTGTGTATAAACTTTTGTACATACAAATAGGGTAGCTTTTTTTG
AACTTATACATACAGCTGTACATAAAGTAACTATCAGTTAGGCTTGTGTCAACTGTTTGGATTTTTTTCA
CTTGAATATTTGGGACTTTTTCTTTTGGTTTATTAAAAGTTACATATGCCACGTGTGTGAACGATATGGC
TGGTACTGTGTTTATTTCTTCCATGAACTAAGACAGTCTAAATGAGTTCCTTTCACGTTTTAATTTTACC
TTAGGACTTCTGGAATTTCTTCTGCACATAAAGTTCTGATAGCATTAGTTTAAGCTGGACTAACCCTGAA
AGTAGCTTGTGGCAAGTATCAAGGAATCAATATTATACTCTACAAAATCAAAGTTTACAGAGAAGTCATA
TAGTAATTTTTCTGAAATTTACTGGCACAATGTTAATCCAGCCTGACTCCAACTAATTAATGGTCACATT
AATTTAAGTCTTTCCCTTGCCTCTGCTGCATTAGTTTCTCTCAAAATTGTTAACTTACAACTTGAAGTCT
GGTATTATAAATTGAATGTAAAGCATTCTGAAAGATACTATACTGATTGCAGGTTTTTCAGTCAGGTTCA
AGCTAATTTGACCAGTCATTGGATTAATTATGGATCTGGGGCCATAAATGCTATTTTAATTCCACTATAG
AGATTAAAATAAGCCATTCTCCATTTCATAATATTCTATTGGACTTTGACTGCAGGGGCCTCCAAGTCTT
GACAGTAGATTATAATCCTTCAGCTGCCCACTCTACTGGAGGAGGACAAACTGGTCACTTTTCAGCAAAA
CCTGGCTGTGGATCAGGGCAGTCTGGTACTTCCAAGCTCATTAGATGCCATCATGCTCTCACTGCCTCCT
CAGCTTCAAGAGGAATCTGGAAAAAGCAGTCCCACTGGTCAGGAAAGGAACACTAGTGCACTTATCCTGG
GTGTCTGCTGAGCCAACAGTGGTAGTAAGGTAAGGGCAGGATGTGTCAAACTGCCAATAGAGAACTACTT
ACTCTTCAGGCTGAAGCTGATGGAACAGGTAACAAAGGCAAACACTAATCATGATCAGCAAGATGAAGCA
GAAAGGGAACAAGGGGATATTAAATGTGTATAGACACGCTAGAGAGATGGCTCAGCAGTTAAGAGAACTA
GCTGGTCTTTCAGAGGTCCTGAGATCAATGGCGCGCCAGTCTTAATTAAGGTATCGATAAGCTTGATATC
GAATTCCGAAGTTCCTATTCTCTAGAAAGTATAGGAACTTCAGGTCTGAAGAGGAGTTTACGTCCAGCCA
AGCTAGCTTGGCTGCAGGTCGTCGAAATTCTACCGGGTAGGGGAGGCGCTTTTCCCAAGGCAGTCTGGAG
CATGCGCTTTAGCAGCCCCGCTGGGCACTTGGCGCTACACAAGTGGCCTCTGGCCTCGCACACATTCCAC
ATCCACCGGTAGGCGCCAACCGGCTCCGTTCTTTGGTGGCCCCTTCGCGCCACCTTCTACTCCTCCCCTA
GTCAGGAAGTTCCCCCCCGCCCCGCAGCTCGCGTCGTGCAGGACGTGACAAATGGAAGTAGCACGTCTCA
CTAGTCTCGTGCAGATGGACAGCACCGCTGAGCAATGGAAGCGGGTAGGCCTTTGGGGCAGCGGCCAATA
GCAGCTTTGCTCCTTCGCTTTCTGGGCTCAGAGGCTGGGAAGGGGTGGGTCCGGGGGCGGGCTCAGGGGC
GGGCTCAGGGGCGGGGCGGGCGCCCGAAGGTCCTCCGGAGGCCCGGCATTCTGCACGCTTCAAAAGCGCA
CGTCTGCCGCGCTGTTCTCCTCTTCCTCATCTCCGGGCCTTTCGACCTGCAGCCTGTTGACAATTAATCA
TCGGCATAGTATATCGGCATAGTATAATACGACAAGGTGAGGAACTAAACCATGGGATCGGCCATTGAAC
AAGATGGATTGCACGCAGGTTCTCCGGCCGCTTGGGTGGAGAGGCTATTCGGCTATGACTGGGCACAACA
GACAATCGGCTGCTCTGATGCCGCCGTGTTCCGGCTGTCAGCGCAGGGGCGCCCGGTTCTTTTTGTCAAG
ACCGACCTGTCCGGTGCCCTGAATGAACTGCAGGACGAGGCAGCGCGGCTATCGTGGCTGGCCACGACGG
GCGTTCCTTGCGCAGCTGTGCTCGACGTTGTCACTGAAGCGGGAAGGGACTGGCTGCTATTGGGCGAAGT
GCCGGGGCAGGATCTCCTGTCATCTCACCTTGCTCCTGCCGAGAAAGTATCCATCATGGCTGATGCAATG
CGGCGGCTGCATACGCTTGATCCGGCTACCTGCCCATTCGACCACCAAGCGAAACATCGCATCGAGCGAG
CACGTACTCGGATGGAAGCCGGTCTTGTCGATCAGGATGATCTGGACGAAGAGCATCAGGGGCTCGCGCC
AGCCGAACTGTTCGCCAGGCTCAAGGCGCGCATGCCCGACGGCGATGATCTCGTCGTGACCCATGGCGAT
GCCTGCTTGCCGAATATCATGGTGGAAAATGGCCGCTTTTCTGGATTCATCGACTGTGGCCGGCTGGGTG
TGGCGGACCGCTATCAGGACATAGCGTTGGCTACCCGTGATATTGCTGAAGAGCTTGGCGGCGAATGGGC
TGACCGCTTCCTCGTGCTTTACGGTATCGCCGCTCCCGATTCGCAGCGCATCGCCTTCTATCGCCTTCTT
GACGAGTTCTTCTGAGGGGATCAATTCTCTAGAGCTCGCTGATCAGCCTCGACTGTGCCTTCTAGTTGCC
AGCCATCTGTTGTTTGCCCCTCCCCCGTGCCTTCCTTGACCCTGGAAGGTGCCACTCCCACTGTCCTTTC
CTAATAAAATGAGGAAATTGCATCGCATTGTCTGAGTAGGTGTCATTCTATTCTGGGGGGTGGGGTGGGG
CAGGACAGCAAGGGGGAGGATTGGGAAGACAATAGCAGGCATGCTGGGGATGCGGTGGGCTCTATGGCTT
CTGAGGCGGAAAGAACCAGCTGGGGCTCGACTAGAGCTTGCGGAACCCTTCGAAGTTCCTATTCTCTAGA
AAGTATAGGAACTTCATCAGTCAGGTACATAATGGATCCGGCGCGCCGTCGACATTGATTATTGACTAGT
TATTAATAGTAATCAATTACGGGGTCATTAGTTCATAGCCCATATATGGAGTTCCGCGTTACATAACTTA
CGGTAAATGGCCCGCCTGGCTGACCGCCCAACGACCCCCGCCCATTGACGTCAATAATGACGTATGTTCC
CATAGTAACGCCAATAGGGACTTTCCATTGACGTCAATGGGTGGAGTATTTACGGTAAACTGCCCACTTG
GCAGTACATCAAGTGTATCATATGCCAAGTACGCCCCCTATTGACGTCAATGACGGTAAATGGCCCGCCT
GGCATTATGCCCAGTACATGACCTTATGGGACTTTCCTACTTGGCAGTACATCTACGTATTAGTCATCGC
TATTACCATGGTCGAGGTGAGCCCCACGTTCTGCTTCACTCTCCCCATCTCCCCCCCCTCCCCACCCCCA
ATTTTGTATTTATTTATTTTTTAATTATTTTGTGCAGCGATGGGGGCGGGGGGGGGGGGGGGGCGCGCGC
CRGGSGGGGSGGGGSGGGGSGRGGGGSGGGGSGGGGCGAGGCGGAGAGGTGCGGCGGCAGCCAATCAGAG
CGGCGCGCTCCGAAAGTTTCCTTTTATGGCGAGGCGGCGGCGGCGGCGGCCCTATAAAAAGCGAAGCGCG
CGGCGGGCGGGAGTCGCTGCGCGCTGCCTTCGCCCCGTGCCCCGCTCCGCCGCCGCCTCGCGCCGCCCGC
CCCGGCTCTGACTGACCGCGTTACTCCCACAGGTGAGCGGGCGGGACGGCCCTTCTCCTCCGGGCTGTAA
TTAGCGCTTGGTTTAATGACGGCTTGTTTCTTTTCTGTGGCTGCGTGAAAGCCTTGAGGGGCTCCGGGAG
GGCCCTTTGTGCGGGGGGAGCGGCTCGGGGGGTGCGTGCGTGTGTGTGTGCGTGGGGAGCGCCGCGTGCG
GCTCCGCGCTGCCCGGCGGCTGTGAGCGCTGCGGGCGCGGCGCGGGGCTTTGTGCGCTCCGCAGTGTGCG
CGAGGGGAGCGCGGCCGGGGGCGGTGCCCCGCGGTGCGGGGGGGGCTGCGAGGGGAACAAAGGCTGCGTG
CGGGGTGTGTGCGTGGGGGGGTGAGCAGGGGGTGTGGGCGCGTCGGTCGGGCTGCAACCCCCCCTGCACC
CCCCTCCCCGAGTTGCTGAGCACGGCCCGGCTTCGGGTGCGGGGCTCCGTACGGGGCGTGGCGCGGGGCT
CGCCGTGCCGGGCGGGGGGTGGCGGCAGGTGGGGGTGCCGGGCGGGGCGGGGCCGCCTCGGGCCGGGGRG
GGCTCGGGGGAGGGGCGCGGCGGCCCCCGGAGCGCCGGCGGCTGTCGAGGCGCGGCGAGCCGCAGCCATT
GCCTTTTATGGTAATCGTGCGAGAGGGCGCAGGGACTTCCTTTGTCCCAAATCTGTGCGGAGCCGAAATC
TGGGAGGCGCCGCCGCACCCCCTCTAGCGGGCGCGGGGCGAAGCGGTGCGGCGCCGGCAGGAAGGAAATG
GGCGGGGAGGGCCTTCGTGCGTCGCCGCGCCGCCGTCCCCTTCTCCCTCTCCAGCCTCGGGGCTGTCCGC
GGGGGGACGGCTGCCTTCGGGGGGGACGGGGCAGGGCGGGGTTCGGCTTCTGGCGTGTGACCGGCGGCTC
TAGAGCCTCTGCTAACCATGTTCATGCCTTCTTCTTTTTCCTACAGCTCCTGGGCAACGTGCTGGTTATT
GTGCTGTCTCATCATTTTGGCAAAGAATTGCTAGCATAACTTCGTATAGCATACATTATACGAAGTTATA
GCCACCGCGGTGGCGGCCGCTCTAGAATCATAATCAGCCATACCACATTTGTAGAGGTTTTACTTGCTTT
AAAAAACCTCCCACACCTCCCCCTGAACCTGAAACATAAAATGAATGCAATTGTTGTTGTTAACTTGTTT
ATTGCAGCTTATAATGGTTACAAATAAAGCAATAGCATCACAAATTTCACAAATAAAGCATTTTTTTCAC
TGCATTCTAGTTGTGGTTTGTCCAAACTCATCAATGTATCTTAACTAGAATCATAATCAGCCATACCACA
TTTGTAGAGGTTTTACTTGCTTTAAAAAACCTCCCACACCTCCCCCTGAACCTGAAACATAAAATGAATG
CAATTGTTGTTGTTAACTTGTTTATTGCAGCTTATAATGGTTACAAATAAAGCAATAGCATCACAAATTT
CACAAATAAAGCATTTTTTTCACTGCATTCTAGTTGTGGTTTGTCCAAACTCATCAATGTATCTTAACTA
GAATCATAATCAGCCATACCACATTTGTAGAGGTTTTACTTGCTTTAAAAAACCTCCCACACCTCCCCCT
GAACCTGAAACATAAAATGAATGCAATTGTTGTTGTTAACTTGTTTATTGCAGCTTATAATGGTTACAAA
TAAAGCAATAGCATCACAAATTTCACAAATAAAGCATTTTTTTCACTGCATTCTAGTTGTGGTTTGTCCA
AACTCATCAATGTATCTTAACTAGTGGATCTCATGCCTAGGATAACTTCGTATAGCATACATTATACGAA
GTTATAGGCGCGCCATGAGCAAAGGAGAAGAACTTTTCACTGGAGTTGTCCCAATTCTTGTTGAATTAGA
TGGTGATGTTAATGGGCACAAATTTTCTGTCCGTGGAGAGGGTGAAGGTGATGCTACAAACGGAAAACTC
ACCCTTAAATTTATTTGCACTACTGGAAAACTACCTGTTCCGTGGCCAACACTTGTCACTACTCTGACCT
ATGGTGTTCAATGCTTTTCCCGTTATCCGGATCACATGAAACGGCATGACTTTTTCAAGAGTGCCATGCC
CGAAGGTTATGTACAGGAACGCACTATATCTTTCAAAGATGACGGGACCTACAAGACGCGTGCTGAAGTC
AAGTTTGAAGGTGATACCCTTGTTAATCGTATCGAGTTAAAGGGTATTGATTTTAAAGAAGATGGAAACA
TTCTTGGACACAAACTCGAATACAACTTTAACTCACACAATGTATACATCACGGCAGACAAACAAAAGAA
TGGAATCAAAGCTAACTTCAAAATTCGCCACAACGTTGAAGATGGTTCCGTTCAACTAGCAGACCATTAT
CAACAAAATACTCCAATTGGCGATGGCCCTGTCCTTTTACCAGACAACCATTACCTGTCGACACAATCTG
TCCTTTCGAAAGATCCCAACGAAAAGCGTGACCACATGGTCCTTCTTGAGTTTGTAACTGCTGCTGGGAT
TACACATGGCATGGATGAGCTCTACAAAGGTTCTGCTGGATCTGCAGCAGGATCTGGTATGAGCAAAGGA
GAAGAACTTTTCACTGGAGTTGTCCCAATTCTTGTTGAATTAGATGGTGATGTTAATGGGCACAAATTTT
CTGTCCGTGGAGAGGGTGAAGGTGATGCTACAAACGGAAAACTCACCCTTAAATTTATTTGCACTACTGG
AAAACTACCTGTTCCGTGGCCAACACTTGTCACTACTCTGACCTATGGTGTTCAATGCTTTTCCCGTTAT
CCGGATCACATGAAACGGCATGACTTTTTCAAGAGTGCCATGCCCGAAGGTTATGTACAGGAACGCACTA
TATCTTTCAAAGATGACGGGACCTACAAGACGCGTGCTGAAGTCAAGTTTGAAGGTGATACCCTTGTTAA
TCGTATCGAGTTAAAGGGTATTGATTTTAAAGAAGATGGAAACATTCTTGGACACAAACTCGAGTACAAC
TTTAACTCACACAATGTATACATCACGGCAGACAAACAAAAGAATGGAATCAAAGCTAACTTCAAAATTC
GCCACAACGTTGAAGATGGTTCCGTTCAACTAGCAGACCATTATCAACAAAATACTCCAATTGGCGATGG
CCCTGTCCTTTTACCAGACAACCATTACCTGTCGACACAATCTGTCCTTTCGAAAGATCCCAACGAAAAG
CGTGACCACATGGTCCTTCTTGAGTTTGTAACTGCTGCTGGGATTACACATGGCATGGATGAGCTCTACA
AATGAGGCGCGCCAACCTCTGGATTACAAAATTTGTGAAAGATTGACTGGTATTCTTAACTATGTTGCTC
CTTTTACGCTATGTGGATACGCTGCTTTAATGCCTTTGTATCATGCTATTGCTTCCCGTATGGCTTTCAT
TTTCTCCTCCTTGTATAAATCCTGGTTGCTGTCTCTTTATGAGGAGTTGTGGCCCGTTGTCAGGCAACGT
GGCGTGGTGTGCACTGTGTTTGCTGACGCAACCCCCACTGGTTGGGGCATTGCCACCACCTGTCAGCTCC
TTTCCGGGACTTTCGCTTTCCCCCTCCCTATTGCCACGGCGGAACTCATCGCCGCCTGCCTTGCCCGCTG
CTGGACAGGGGCTCGGCTGTTGGGCACTGACAATTCCGTGGTGTTGTCGGGGAAATCATCGTCCTTTCCT
TGGCTGCTCGCCTGTGTTGCCACCTGGATTCTGCGCGGGACGTCCTTCTGCTACGTCCCTTCGGCCCTCA
ATCCAGCGGACCTTCCTTCCCGCGGCCTGCTGCCGGCTCTGCGGCCTCTTCCGCGTCTTCGCCTTCGCCC
TCAGACGAGTCGGATCTCCCTTTGGGCCGCCTCCCCGCAGGATCCACTAGAGCGGCCGCCTAGAGCTCGC
TATCAGCCTCGACTGTGCCTTCTAGTTGCCAGCCATCTGTTGTTTGCCCCTCCCCCGTGCCTTCCTTGAC
CCTGGAAGGTGCCACTCCCACTGTCCTTTCCTAATAAAATGAGGAAATTGCATCGCATTGTCTGAGTAGG
TGTCATTCTATTCTGGGGGGTGGGGTGGGGCAGGACAGCAAGGGGGAGGATTGGGAAGACAATAGCAGGC
ATGCTGGGGATGCGGTGGGCTCTATGGCTTCTGAGGCGGAAAGAACCAGCTGGGGCTCGACTAGAGCTTG
CGGAACCCTTAATTAATTTAGACACCCACATGGTGGCTCATGACCATCTATCTATAAATGGATCTGATTT
TCATGTCTGGCAGTGTACAGAAGCTAACTGAAGAAAGGTGGAAGACCCACAAGAGTTCAAGATAAGCCCT
ATATAGTGAAGTTCAAGGCAAGCTTTTTCTACCTGAAACTTAGTCTCAAAAAAAAATGAATACGTAAACA
GTCTTCCAGGGGATAAGAACCTTACAGAAAAAGCAGAAATGCCTGGGGCACTGGATTACCGATGTAATCA
AATTCAGTCCTTGAATTGAACACAGGATTGCCTAGAGCAAGGCCAGCCAGAGATTCATCTCAGAGGGAGA
AAGGTGTCTTTGGAGCAATTTTGTGGTAATCTAGTATGTATCACATAAGTTTAGACGCATTTGGGACTGG
AAAGATGTGAACAAAGCACCCTATGGCTCACATCTGTCATTAACTCTAGTTCCAGTGCACCTGACACCGT
CTTCTGGCCTCTGCAGTGACCAAGCACATGGGTAGTATGTAGACATATACATAAGCAAAACACACATCAT
TAAAAAGTGACATTTCCCAAAGGAAGCTGAAGAACCAGTTCTTGAGAAGATAGTAGAAATCAGAAGGGGA
AATAGTAGACATACAGAGGGACTGACCAGGTTGTGTCACCTTTATAGGCTAGGCTAATGGATGATCGACA
CTAGCGCTCTTTGTGAAGGACACACAAATGAGACATAGTTTATAGGACTAAACACACTTCTAAGCAATTT
AATGAGACTTAAGACCCTGTCTCTAGCAAATACTCTGGATGATATTCAGCTCAAGGCTCTTGTCAGACAT
GTTTCCATTTTCAAGGTGAGCTAACTGGCCAAAACTGCCAACAACCTGTAGTGAATAGAGAAGATGAGAA
AATCTGGATTCTCAAATGACCTAATGAAAGCCACTGGAGCGCCATATGGTTTCTGTGAAAATGCCTTTTC
AATCATTAACCTCTTAAATGAGTGTTAGCATCCTAACTAATGAGTGGTGCAGAATAGTGGGTCTGCTTAG
CTTAACTAAGGCCAAGAAAACAAAACAGGAAATTCATTCCATGTCATGAGACTCATACTACGAGGTTCCC
TTAGACCTCAGGAGAAAAAGTCTTTGGCTGTAAGAACACACCTCAGTGGATGTGGTAGACTATGCCTTTA
CTCTTTTTTTTTTTTTTTTTTTTTTTTGGGTTTTTTCGAGACAGGGTTTCTCTGTGTAGCCTTGGCTGTC
CTGGAACTCACTTTGTTGACCAGGCTGGCCTCGAACTCAGAGATCCGCCTGCCTCTGCCTCTCAAGTGCT
AGAATTAAAAGTGTGCGCCACCACTCCCAGCTATATAGACTATGCCTTTAATCAGGACACTTGGGAGGCA
GGGGGATCTCAAATTCAATTCCAGACAGATGACTGACAAACACACACATACACCATTCGTCTTTTCTTTT
TTTCTTTTTTCTTTTGAAAACAGGTTTCTCTATGCAGCCCTGGCTTTCCTAGAATTCAATCTATAGACCC
AGCTGGCCTCAAACACAGAACCTCTTGCCTCTGCCTCCTCAACACTATGACTAAAGGTGTGAACCACCAC
CACCACCACCCACCTGGCCAAAGAATGAATTGAGTGAATAAGTACGAGTGCAACTCTCCAGCAGCCTGAG
GCAAGAAAGCTTAACAGTTGAACCTGAGACCCTACTTCGTTTGTGTTGTACATATCTTCTCATAATGAAC
TAGGCAGCCTAGTCTCTCTACCAAATACACCATGCACTTACACCTCCTCAAACCAACTGCAACAGCTACA
CACATTTCCATGGCTTGCCTGTAATAATAAATTCACAAACTTCCTCTAAGTAACTTTTAGTGGAAATCTA
CCAGGTTATGCCTATTTGTGATTGGGTGCACAGATGACTAGATGAGATGTAATTTGGGAAGTGACATGCA
ATAGGAAAAATGAATATATAACCTATAAATAGAAAACACCAAGGCAAGCGTGGTGACTCACACCTTTAAT
TAGCACTTGGGAGGCAGAAGTCGCATCATCTCTTAGGTCAAGGCCAATCTAGTTCCAGACCAGCAAGGAC
AACAGAAACCTTGCCTTGATATAAACATTTTAAAACTTTAAAAATAGAGAAGCCCAAACTCTGCTCATTG
GTAATCTACCCTTCCTTTCTTTAGACACCTTGAGAAGCTAGGCTACATAGCTTTGGGTCCTTACGTACCC
CCACTCACTCAGCCTGCAGTCAATCTCTGATAGTGTTTCCTGCCATAAGCTACACTACTGTTTTGCTCCA
AACCTTACTTCTAGTACAAATCCATGTGAGGTCTTCGTTTCAATTTGGGGGGGAAGAGGCCAGAACACTT
GCCGCAGATCCCAACAACGGGCAGCACATTCCCAGCTAGTGTATCTGATACAAACTCTATCTTCATTCAG
AACCATCAAGTCTAAGCCCCAAGAGCAAAGGTAAATTCATGTATGTTTGGCTGGAGAAAGCATTTCAAGT
CAAGGTGAGCCTTGAACTCCTAACACTCTTGCCTCTACCTTCCAAATGCCAATATAGGTATTTGTCACAC
CAGCTTCTCAAATCCTGTTGGGCTAGCAACTGGGTGGGAGGAGTGTAGAGGGGTACTAAAAAATGGACTC
AAGGCCTCTTCAAAACCACTGAGGCCTTGTACAGGATTTGAACTTCCTTCTCTTTTCAGCATCCTGAAGT
ACAAAGCTAAAGCAAAGTAAATTTTTGCTTGGCCTGAGGACTTCCAAAAATCTAGGCTCTCACTGGAGAA
GAAACCTAGCTGGAAATTCCACAGTTCTGATAAGCCAATTCTTTTTTTTTTTAACCATTTATTTATTTAT
AAGTAAGTACACTGTAGCTGTCTTCAGACATCCCAGATCTCATGACGGATGGCTGTGAGCTACCTTGTGG
TTGCTGGGATTTTAACTCAGGACCTTCAGAAGAGCAGTCAGTGCTCTTAACCAGTGCTCTCCGGCCCAGT
GGAAACCAATTCTTTAGTGTGGGGACAGGCTTTCAGTCATAGCCTATCAGTCAATGTCCTAGTGAGAAAC
CAGTCTATATTTTGAGGCTTGAGAGGCCTGATTCCAAGGACAGTTTTAAACCCGGAGAAAGGAAGAGAGC
TAGCTCTAGGGCAGCAGACGGAGCCCTGAGGGAAGGGTAGTGTGTGGTAAGGCCCACAGCTTTCCTCAGA
CCTCTGAAGGCTCTAGCTCATCTCCTTTGAAGACAGAAGAAGCAAAGTCTGTTCTCCTACAAAGACGTTC
CTGTCTTTCTCAAGGCCTCCTCTATCATCACTGCAGACCACATTAAAATAATCTTCCAGCCAGGCGGTGG
TGGCACACACCTTTAATCCCAGCACTTGGGAGGCAGAGGCAGGCCGGATCTCTGAGTTTGAGGCCAGCCT
GGTCTACAAAGTGAGTTCCAGGACAGCCAGAGCTATACAGAGAAACCCTGTCTCGAAAAACCAAAAAAAA
AAAAAAAAAAAAAAAAAAAAGATTACTGTATTTGTGAGCCTCAATCTCATCGTGTCGTACATGGAACAGT
GGCATTAACTTTTAAGGTTGGGATTGCTGGTATTAAGGGGAGGGTTTTGGAAGCTGCTTAGCACAGTGTC
AGTCGTAGGAAATATTCACTGTATGGTGGTTCTTGTCACTCAGCCTGTTTTTGTTTTTGTTTTGTTTTTT
GTTTTTTTCCTGAGACAGGGTTTCTCTGTAGTGTTTATATATATATATATATATATAACTTCAGACAGCA
AAAGAGGGTATCAGAAAGGGCTAATAGACAACTTGCACCTCACCCTATAGGTGGAACAACAGTATGAACT
AACCAGTACCCCCCGGAGCTCGTGTCTCTAGCTGGATATATAGCAGAAGATGGCCTAGATGGCCATCAGT
GGAAAGAGAGGCCCATTGGTCTTACAAACTTTATGTGCCTCAGTACAAGGGAACACCAGGGCCAAGAAAG
CGAGGGGAGGGGGGTTGGGAGACTTTCAGAGTAGCATTGGAAATATAAATGAAGAAAATACCTCCTCATC
ACAGCAGTCCGCTCAGCTCAGAATCCAGAGACTATTGCGCTGGAGAAAAATCTGCAGTTAACTTTACCTA
TTATACCTTCCTCTCTCCAATGTCCTGAGAAGGACCACTTGAAAGGACAGAAAGCCAAGCCCAGGTGAAA
GCCTATCATTACAGCACACTACCAATGGACAAACGGACACAGGTCCCATTCTCTGTCCCATTTCCTATGA
CCAAGCAGGCGTTGCCTCATTCACCTCATCACACAGCAAACCTCACATGAATAACGACACATGGCCAGCG
GGCCCACCAGCTTCTTTATACAGTTCAATAGAAGTGACAGCAAAGTAGGGAAAGTGGTGTTGCTGAGGAG
CTAAAGGTGCACAGTGGTAAGCCCAGCACTGAGGAGATGGAGGCTGATGAAAGGGATTCTAGGCCAGCCT
CAGCTGCAAGAGTTCAAAGCCAGCCTGAAATACATAACACCCTATCTCCGGAAAGAAAAAAATTGTGGTG
TTTCAGTTTGATAAGTCTCCATATCAATCCCTGTATCCCAATCCAGAGGCTGCCAAAGACAGAGGGGCTG
AGGAAGGTACTTAGTCATAAGGAACACTGCTGTGGCCAGCCAGCAGATGGCAAGAGGACTTCACTTCTTC
ACAATCTGAATGACGTCTTCATCTTCCAATGTGTGGTCTTTACCCACTTTCTGAGGATTATGTTTCACAG
ACAGACCCCAGACCAAAGCACTGTATGGAGAGGAATAAAGAGTCAGTGGCTGTAGCAAGCAGCTGCTTCC
CTAACTGCCCAGGTGCCAGCTTATCAAATTTAGCATCCTGGATCTTAAAAGGCACAGAACTACAACAGAT
AAAAGCCCTCTTCTAAATACATCAGAATAAACAAACAGTCAAAGCCACTTGCTAAAGCAGTGTTGCACAC
TGAGTCATGGGATCGCTGTCATTCAACAGCCAATTAGTTTAAACCAACTGGAGATATCTAGACCCAGCTT
TCTTGTACAAAGTGGTTGATTCGAGGCTGCTAACAAATCGAGCAGTGTGGTTTTCAAGA
Features (pLannotate 1.2.2; 55 found; start..end, strand, type, name):
    125..159     +  promoter       HSV TK promoter (fragment): herpes simplex virus thymidine kinase promoter
    164..663     +  promoter       PGK promoter: mouse phosphoglycerate kinase 1 promoter
    690..1262    +  CDS            DTA: diphtheria toxin fragment A; Corynebacterium diphtheriae tox
   1265..1337    +  CDS            small t antigen (fragment): SV40 (simian virus 40) small t antigen
   1339..1404    +  intron         small t intron: SV40 (simian virus 40) small t antigen intron
   1478..1702    +  polyA_signal   bGH poly(A) signal: bovine growth hormone polyadenylation signal
   1706..1727    +  promoter       SV40 promoter (fragment): SV40 enhancer and early promoter
   1731..1751    +  misc_feature   MCS (fragment): pBluescript multiple cloning site
   1764..1782    -  promoter       T3 promoter: promoter for bacteriophage T3 RNA polymerase
   1783..1821    +  CDS            ΔTK (fragment): truncated herpes simplex virus thymidine kinase (Salomon et al., 1995) confers sensitivity to nucleoside analogs such as acyclovir or ganciclovir
   1863..1911    +  polyA_signal   HSV TK poly(A) signal: herpes simplex virus thymidine kinase polyadenylation signal (Cole and Stacy, 1985)
   2214..2368    +  CDS            lacZα (fragment): LacZα fragment of β-galactosidase; lacZ fragment
   2374..2473    -  misc_feature   bom (fragment): basis of mobility region from pBR322
   2575..2610    -  CDS            rop (fragment): Rop protein, which maintains plasmids at low copy number; rop
   2705..2809    +  promoter       AmpR promoter: bla
   2810..3670    +  CDS            AmpR: β-lactamase; bla; confers resistance to ampicillin, carbenicillin, and related antibiotics
   3835..4380    +  rep_origin     p15A ori: Plasmids containing the medium-copy-number p15A origin of replication can be propagated in E. coli cells that contain a second plasmid with the ColE1 origin.
   4468..4523    +  rep_origin     RSF ori (fragment): Plasmids containing the RSF 1030 origin of replication can be propagated in E. coli cells that contain additional plasmids with compatible origins.
   4622..4643    -  misc_feature   bom (fragment): basis of mobility region from pBR322
   4664..4682    +  promoter       T7 promoter: promoter for bacteriophage T7 RNA polymerase
   4754..4861    +  CDS            gH (fragment): GH_HHV2H - Experimental evidence at protein level: Swiss-Prot protein existence level 1. The heterodimer glycoprotein H-glycoprotein L is required for the fusion of viral and plasma membranes leading to virus entry into the host cell. Following initial binding to host receptor, membrane fusion is mediated by the fusion machinery composed of gB and the heterodimer gH/gL. May also be involved in the fusion between the virion envelope and the outer nuclear membrane during virion morphogenesis (By similarity). Interaction with host integrins ITGAV/ITGB3 triggers release of cytosolic Ca(2+) and FAK
   4866..4891    -  misc_feature   MCS (fragment): pUC18/19 multiple cloning site
   4915..4939    +  protein_bind   attB1: mutant version of attB; recombination site for the Gateway® BP reaction BP Clonase™
   5963..6094    +  CDS            Eif4enif1 (fragment): 4ET_MOUSE - Also known as Clast4 From Mus musculus (Mouse).
   7444..7788    +  CDS            Eif4enif1 (fragment): 4ET_MOUSE - Also known as Clast4 From Mus musculus (Mouse).
   8247..8417    +  CDS            Eif4enif1 (fragment): 4ET_MOUSE - Also known as Clast4 From Mus musculus (Mouse).
   8918..9154    +  CDS            Eif4enif1 (fragment): 4ET_MOUSE - Also known as Clast4 From Mus musculus (Mouse).
  10690..10717   -  misc_feature   MCS (fragment): pBluescript multiple cloning site
  10718..10751   +  protein_bind   FRT (minimal): supports FLP-mediated excision but not integration (Turan and Bode, 2011) FLP recombinase from the Saccharomyces cerevisiae 2μ plasmid
  10815..11314   +  promoter       PGK promoter: mouse phosphoglycerate kinase 1 promoter
  11326..11373   +  promoter       EM7 promoter: synthetic bacterial promoter&nbsp
  11392..12195   +  CDS            NeoR/KanR: aminoglycoside phosphotransferase from Tn5; aph(3')-II (or nptII); confers resistance to neomycin, kanamycin, and G418 (Geneticin®)
  12233..12457   +  polyA_signal   bGH poly(A) signal: bovine growth hormone polyadenylation signal
  12461..12482   +  promoter       SV40 promoter (fragment): SV40 enhancer and early promoter
  12512..12545   +  protein_bind   FRT (minimal): supports FLP-mediated excision but not integration (Turan and Bode, 2011) FLP recombinase from the Saccharomyces cerevisiae 2μ plasmid
  12581..12960   +  enhancer       CMV enhancer: human cytomegalovirus immediate early enhancer
  12962..13239   +  promoter       chicken β-actin promoter: No description available
  13240..14256   +  intron         chimeric intron: chimera between introns from chicken β-actin and rabbit β-globin
  14316..14349   +  protein_bind   loxP: Cre-mediated recombination occurs in the 8-bp core sequence (GCATACAT). Cre recombinase
  14352..14377   +  misc_feature   MCS (fragment): pBluescript multiple cloning site
  14377..14459   +  CDS            large T antigen (fragment): large T antigen from SV40 (simian virus 40)
  14482..14603   +  polyA_signal   SV40 poly(A) signal: SV40 polyadenylation signal
  14610..14692   +  CDS            large T antigen (fragment): large T antigen from SV40 (simian virus 40)
  14715..14836   +  polyA_signal   SV40 poly(A) signal: SV40 polyadenylation signal
  14843..14925   +  CDS            large T antigen (fragment): large T antigen from SV40 (simian virus 40)
  14948..15069   +  polyA_signal   SV40 poly(A) signal: SV40 polyadenylation signal
  15092..15125   +  protein_bind   loxP: Cre-mediated recombination occurs in the 8-bp core sequence (GCATACAT). Cre recombinase
  15135..15848   +  CDS            Superfolder GFP: Superfolder GFP is a basic (constitutively fluorescent) green fluorescent protein published in 2005, derived from Aequorea victoria. It is reported to be a very rapidly-maturing weak dimer.
  15879..16592   +  CDS            Superfolder GFP: Superfolder GFP is a basic (constitutively fluorescent) green fluorescent protein published in 2005, derived from Aequorea victoria. It is reported to be a very rapidly-maturing weak dimer.
  16603..17188   +  misc_feature   WPRE: woodchuck hepatitis virus posttranscriptional regulatory element
  17233..17457   +  polyA_signal   bGH poly(A) signal: bovine growth hormone polyadenylation signal
  17461..17482   +  promoter       SV40 promoter (fragment): SV40 enhancer and early promoter
  19103..19120   +  CDS            9xHis (fragment): 9xHis affinity tag
  22184..22279   -  CDS            DRG1 (fragment): DRG1_HUMAN - Also known as NEDD3. Experimental evidence at protein level: Swiss-Prot protein existence level 1. Catalyzes the conversion of GTP to GDP through hydrolysis of the gamma-phosphate bond in GTP (PubMed:29915238, PubMed:23711155). Appears to have an intrinsic GTPase activity that is stimulated by ZC3H15/DFRP1 binding likely by increasing the affinity for the potassium ions (PubMed:23711155). When hydroxylated at C-3 of 'Lys-22' by JMJD7, may bind to RNA and play a role in translation (PubMed:19819225, PubMed:29915238). Binds to microtubules and promotes microtubule polymerization and
  22532..22556   -  protein_bind   attB2: mutant version of attB; recombination site for the Gateway® BP reaction BP Clonase™
