[The description below was written by a language model from this plasmid's Addgene catalogue record and pLannotate feature annotations shown in this document.]
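Description:
pB6-Hipp11-td-sfGFP-cre reporter-3pA stop-FNF-DTA is a large (about 22.6 kb) mouse gene-targeting vector built on a custom low-copy backbone, designed to knock a Cre-dependent green fluorescent reporter into the Hipp11 intergenic locus of C57BL/6J mice by homologous recombination. In bacteria it is maintained through a p15A origin and selected with ampicillin (AmpR). The targeting cassette lies between attB1 and attB2 Gateway sites and is flanked by long stretches of mouse genomic sequence. The annotation picks up Eif4enif1 exon fragments in the upstream stretch and a Drg1-like fragment in the downstream one, consistent with these being the homology arms. Other short hits, such as the HSV gH, 9xHis and lacZα fragments, look like cloning remnants or incidental matches rather than functional parts.

Between the arms, an FRT-flanked PGK/EM7-driven neomycin resistance gene with a bGH polyadenylation signal (the FNF cassette) allows G418 selection of targeted mammalian cells and can later be excised with FLP recombinase. Downstream, the CAG promoter (CMV enhancer, chicken β-actin promoter and chimeric intron) is followed by a loxP-flanked stop made of three tandem SV40 poly(A) signals, then two tandem superfolder GFP coding sequences (td-sfGFP), a WPRE to boost expression, and a bGH poly(A). The stop blocks reporter expression until Cre removes it, after which the cell and its descendants should fluoresce. The depositor notes that the WPRE lacks four nucleotides at its 5' end but that the expression vector is functional. Outside the homology region, a PGK-driven diphtheria toxin A cassette provides negative selection against random integrants. The resulting allele serves as a Cre reporter.
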