Addgene plasmid #183026: pB6-Hipp11-td-sfGFP-cre reporter-3pA stop-FNF-DTA
Purpose: B6J Hipp11-FNF-pCAG-loxP-3xSV40pA-loxP-td-sfGFP-WPRE-bpA allele targeting vector, low copy number
Depositing lab: Mario Capecchi. Depositing organization: University of Utah.
Backbone
  Vector backbone: Custom
  Backbone manufacturer: Hyung-song Nam, Capecchi laboratory
  Vector type: Mammalian Expression, Bacterial Expression, Mouse Targeting, Cre/Lox
  Selectable markers: Neomycin (select with G418)
Growth in bacteria
  Bacterial resistance: Ampicillin, 100 μg/mL
  Growth temperature: 30°C
  Growth strain: DH10B
  Copy number: Low Copy
Gene/Insert
  Gene/Insert name: td-sfGFP
  Species: Synthetic
Resource information
  A portion of this plasmid was derived from a plasmid made by: CAG promoter is from pCAGGS obtained from BCCM/LMBP. FNF is from plasmid #22687. SV40 pA is from Clontech. sfGFP is from Sandia Biotech. WPRE is from Miguel Ramalho-Santos. bGH pA is from Neal Copeland.
Terms and licenses: Academic/Nonprofit Terms; Industry Terms: Not Available to Industry
Depositor comments: Similar to the situation with some other plasmids in this collection, the missing four nucleotides at the 5' end of the WPRE renders it unrecognizable to SnapGene, but the expression vector is functional.
How to cite: pB6-Hipp11-td-sfGFP-cre reporter-3pA stop-FNF-DTA was a gift from Mario Capecchi (Addgene plasmid # 183026 ; http://n2t.net/addgene:183026 ; RRID:Addgene_183026)
